>Addgene plasmid #12197 | LL - hOCT4i -2 | depositor full sequence | sequence record 7246 | Author sequence
GTCGACGGATCGGGAGATCTCCCGATCCCCTATGGTGCACTCTCAGTACAATCTGCTCTGATGCCGCATA
GTTAAGCCAGTATCTGCTCCCTGCTTGTGTGTTGGAGGTCGCTGAGTAGTGCGCGAGCAAAATTTAAGCT
ACAACAAGGCAAGGCTTGACCGACAATTGCATGAAGAATCTGCTTAGGGTTAGGCGTTTTGCGCTGCTTC
GCGATGTACGGGCCAGATATACGCGTTGACATTGATTATTGACTAGTTATTAATAGTAATCAATTACGGG
GTCATTAGTTCATAGCCCATATATGGAGTTCCGCGTTACATAACTTACGGTAAATGGCCCGCCTGGCTGA
CCGCCCAACGACCCCCGCCCATTGACGTCAATAATGACGTATGTTCCCATAGTAACGCCAATAGGGACTT
TCCATTGACGTCAATGGGTGGAGTATTTACGGTAAACTGCCCACTTGGCAGTACATCAAGTGTATCATAT
GCCAAGTACGCCCCCTATTGACGTCAATGACGGTAAATGGCCCGCCTGGCATTATGCCCAGTACATGACC
TTATGGGACTTTCCTACTTGGCAGTACATCTACGTATTAGTCATCGCTATTACCATGGTGATGCGGTTTT
GGCAGTACATCAATGGGCGTGGATAGCGGTTTGACTCACGGGGATTTCCAAGTCTCCACCCCATTGACGT
CAATGGGAGTTTGTTTTGGCACCAAAATCAACGGGACTTTCCAAAATGTCGTAACAACTCCGCCCCATTG
ACGCAAATGGGCGGTAGGCGTGTACGGTGGGAGGTCTATATAAGCAGCGCGTTTTGCCTGTACTGGGTCT
CTCTGGTTAGACCAGATCTGAGCCTGGGAGCTCTCTGGCTAACTAGGGAACCCACTGCTTAAGCCTCAAT
AAAGCTTGCCTTGAGTGCTTCAAGTAGTGTGTGCCCGTCTGTTGTGTGACTCTGGTAACTAGAGATCCCT
CAGACCCTTTTAGTCAGTGTGGAAAATCTCTAGCAGTGGCGCCCGAACAGGGACTTGAAAGCGAAAGGGA
AACCAGAGGAGCTCTCTCGACGCAGGACTCGGCTTGCTGAAGCGCGCACGGCAAGAGGCGAGGGGCGGCG
ACTGGTGAGTACGCCAAAAATTTTGACTAGCGGAGGCTAGAAGGAGAGAGATGGGTGCGAGAGCGTCAGT
ATTAAGCGGGGGAGAATTAGATCGCGATGGGAAAAAATTCGGTTAAGGCCAGGGGGAAAGAAAAAATATA
AATTAAAACATATAGTATGGGCAAGCAGGGAGCTAGAACGATTCGCAGTTAATCCTGGCCTGTTAGAAAC
ATCAGAAGGCTGTAGACAAATACTGGGACAGCTACAACCATCCCTTCAGACAGGATCAGAAGAACTTAGA
TCATTATATAATACAGTAGCAACCCTCTATTGTGTGCATCAAAGGATAGAGATAAAAGACACCAAGGAAG
CTTTAGACAAGATAGAGGAAGAGCAAAACAAAAGTAAGACCACCGCACAGCAAGCGGCCGGCCGCGCTGA
TCTTCAGACCTGGAGGAGGAGATATGAGGGACAATTGGAGAAGTGAATTATATAAATATAAAGTAGTAAA
AATTGAACCATTAGGAGTAGCACCCACCAAGGCAAAGAGAAGAGTGGTGCAGAGAGAAAAAAGAGCAGTG
GGAATAGGAGCTTTGTTCCTTGGGTTCTTGGGAGCAGCAGGAAGCACTATGGGCGCAGCGTCAATGACGC
TGACGGTACAGGCCAGACAATTATTGTCTGGTATAGTGCAGCAGCAGAACAATTTGCTGAGGGCTATTGA
GGCGCAACAGCATCTGTTGCAACTCACAGTCTGGGGCATCAAGCAGCTCCAGGCAAGAATCCTGGCTGTG
GAAAGATACCTAAAGGATCAACAGCTCCTGGGGATTTGGGGTTGCTCTGGAAAACTCATTTGCACCACTG
CTGTGCCTTGGAATGCTAGTTGGAGTAATAAATCTCTGGAACAGATTTGGAATCACACGACCTGGATGGA
GTGGGACAGAGAAATTAACAATTACACAAGCTTAATACACTCCTTAATTGAAGAATCGCAAAACCAGCAA
GAAAAGAATGAACAAGAATTATTGGAATTAGATAAATGGGCAAGTTTGTGGAATTGGTTTAACATAACAA
ATTGGCTGTGGTATATAAAATTATTCATAATGATAGTAGGAGGCTTGGTAGGTTTAAGAATAGTTTTTGC
TGTACTTTCTATAGTGAATAGAGTTAGGCAGGGATATTCACCATTATCGTTTCAGACCCACCTCCCAACC
CCGAGGGGACCCGACAGGCCCGAAGGAATAGAAGAAGAAGGTGGAGAGAGAGACAGAGACAGATCCATTC
GATTAGTGAACGGATCGGCACTGCGTGCGCCAATTCTGCAGACAAATGGCAGTATTCATCCACAATTTTA
AAAGAAAAGGGGGGATTGGGGGGTACAGTGCAGGGGAAAGAATAGTAGACATAATAGCAACAGACATACA
AACTAAAGAATTACAAAAACAAATTACAAAAATTCAAAATTTTCGGGTTTATTACAGGGACAGCAGAGAT
CCAGTTTGGTTAGTACCGGGCCCGCTCTAGAGATCCGACGCCGCCATCTCTAGGCCCGCGCCGGCCCCCT
CGCACAGACTTGTGGGAGAAGCTCGGCTACTCCCCTGCCCCGGTTAATTTGCATATAATATTTCCTAGTA
ACTATAGAGGCTTAATGTGCGATAAAAGACAGATAATCTGTTCTTTTTAATACTAGCTACATTTTACATG
ATAGGCTTGGATTTCTATAAGAGATACAAATACTAAATTATTATTTTAAAAAACAGCACAAAAGGAAACT
CACCCTAACTGTAAAGTAATTGTGTGTTTTGAGACTATAAATATCCCTTGGAGAAAAGCCTTGTTTGGAT
GTGGTCCGAGTGTGGTTCAAGAGACCACACTCGGACCACATCCTTTTTTCTCGAGGTCGACGGTATCGAT
AAGCTCGCTTCACGAGATTCCAGCAGGTCGAGGGACCTAATAACTTCGTATAGCATACATTATACGAAGT
TATATTAAGGGTTCCAAGCTTAAGCGGCCGCGTGGATAACCGTATTACCGCCATGCATTAGTTATTAATA
GTAATCAATTACGGGGTCATTAGTTCATAGCCCATATATGGAGTTCCGCGTTACATAACTTACGGTAAAT
GGCCCGCCTGGCTGACCGCCCAACGACCCCCGCCCATTGACGTCAATAATGACGTATGTTCCCATAGTAA
CGCCAATAGGGACTTTCCATTGACGTCAATGGGTGGAGTATTTACGGTAAACTGCCCACTTGGCAGTACA
TCAAGTGTATCATATGCCAAGTACGCCCCCTATTGACGTCAATGACGGTAAATGGCCCGCCTGGCATTAT
GCCCAGTACATGACCTTATGGGACTTTCCTACTTGGCAGTACATCTACGTATTAGTCATCGCTATTACCA
TGGTGATGCGGTTTTGGCAGTACATCAATGGGCGTGGATAGCGGTTTGACTCACGGGGATTTCCAAGTCT
CCACCCCATTGACGTCAATGGGAGTTTGTTTTGGCACCAAAATCAACGGGACTTTCCAAAATGTCGTAAC
AACTCCGCCCCATTGACGCAAATGGGCGGTAGGCGTGTACGGTGGGAGGTCTATATAAGCAGAGCTGGTT
TAGTGAACCGTCAGATCCGCTAGCGCTACCGGTCGCCACCATGGTGAGCAAGGGCGAGGAGCTGTTCACC
GGGGTGGTGCCCATCCTGGTCGAGCTGGACGGCGACGTAAACGGCCACAAGTTCAGCGTGTCCGGCGAGG
GCGAGGGCGATGCCACCTACGGCAAGCTGACCCTGAAGTTCATCTGCACCACCGGCAAGCTGCCCGTGCC
CTGGCCCACCCTCGTGACCACCCTGACCTACGGCGTGCAGTGCTTCAGCCGCTACCCCGACCACATGAAG
CAGCACGACTTCTTCAAGTCCGCCATGCCCGAAGGCTACGTCCAGGAGCGCACCATCTTCTTCAAGGACG
ACGGCAACTACAAGACCCGCGCCGAGGTGAAGTTCGAGGGCGACACCCTGGTGAACCGCATCGAGCTGAA
GGGCATCGACTTCAAGGAGGACGGCAACATCCTGGGGCACAAGCTGGAGTACAACTACAACAGCCACAAC
GTCTATATCATGGCCGACAAGCAGAAGAACGGCATCAAGGTGAACTTCAAGATCCGCCACAACATCGAGG
ACGGCAGCGTGCAGCTCGCCGACCACTACCAGCAGAACACCCCCATCGGCGACGGCCCCGTGCTGCTGCC
CGACAACCACTACCTGAGCACCCAGTCCGCCCTGAGCAAAGACCCCAACGAGAAGCGCGATCACATGGTC
CTGCTGGAGTTCGTGACCGCCGCCGGGATCACTCTCGGCATGGACGAGCTGTACAAGTAGGAATTCGTCG
AGGGACCTAATAACTTCGTATAGCATACATTATACGAAGTTATACATGTTTAAGGGTTCCGGTTCCACTA
GGTACAATTCGATATCAAGCTTATCGATAATCAACCTCTGGATTACAAAATTTGTGAAAGATTGACTGGT
ATTCTTAACTATGTTGCTCCTTTTACGCTATGTGGATACGCTGCTTTAATGCCTTTGTATCATGCTATTG
CTTCCCGTATGGCTTTCATTTTCTCCTCCTTGTATAAATCCTGGTTGCTGTCTCTTTATGAGGAGTTGTG
GCCCGTTGTCAGGCAACGTGGCGTGGTGTGCACTGTGTTTGCTGACGCAACCCCCACTGGTTGGGGCATT
GCCACCACCTGTCAGCTCCTTTCCGGGACTTTCGCTTTCCCCCTCCCTATTGCCACGGCGGAACTCATCG
CCGCCTGCCTTGCCCGCTGCTGGACAGGGGCTCGGCTGTTGGGCACTGACAATTCCGTGGTGTTGTCGGG
GAAATCATCGTCCTTTCCTTGGCTGCTCGCCTGTGTTGCCACCTGGATTCTGCGCGGGACGTCCTTCTGC
TACGTCCCTTCGGCCCTCAATCCAGCGGACCTTCCTTCCCGCGGCCTGCTGCCGGCTCTGCGGCCTCTTC
CGCGTCTTCGCCTTCGCCCTCAGACGAGTCGGATCTCCCTTTGGGCCGCCTCCCCGCATCGATACCGTCG
ACCTCGATCGAGACCTAGAAAAACATGGAGCAATCACAAGTAGCAATACAGCAGCTACCAATGCTGATTG
TGCCTGGCTAGAAGCACAAGAGGAGGAGGAGGTGGGTTTTCCAGTCACACCTCAGGTACCTTTAAGACCA
ATGACTTACAAGGCAGCTGTAGATCTTAGCCACTTTTTAAAAGAAAAGGGGGGACTGGAAGGGCTAATTC
ACTCCCAACGAAGACAAGATATCCTTGATCTGTGGATCTACCACACACAAGGCTACTTCCCTGATTGGCA
GAACTACACACCAGGGCCAGGGATCAGATATCCACTGACCTTTGGATGGTGCTACAAGCTAGTACCAGTT
GAGCAAGAGAAGGTAGAAGAAGCCAATGAAGGAGAGAACACCCGCTTGTTACACCCTGTGAGCCTGCATG
GGATGGATGACCCGGAGAGAGAAGTATTAGAGTGGAGGTTTGACAGCCGCCTAGCATTTCATCACATGGC
CCGAGAGCTGCATCCGGACTGTACTGGGTCTCTCTGGTTAGACCAGATCTGAGCCTGGGAGCTCTCTGGC
TAACTAGGGAACCCACTGCTTAAGCCTCAATAAAGCTTGCCTTGAGTGCTTCAAGTAGTGTGTGCCCGTC
TGTTGTGTGACTCTGGTAACTAGAGATCCCTCAGACCCTTTTAGTCAGTGTGGAAAATCTCTAGCAGCAT
GTGAGCAAAAGGCCAGCAAAAGGCCAGGAACCGTAAAAAGGCCGCGTTGCTGGCGTTTTTCCATAGGCTC
CGCCCCCCTGACGAGCATCACAAAAATCGACGCTCAAGTCAGAGGTGGCGAAACCCGACAGGACTATAAA
GATACCAGGCGTTTCCCCCTGGAAGCTCCCTCGTGCGCTCTCCTGTTCCGACCCTGCCGCTTACCGGATA
CCTGTCCGCCTTTCTCCCTTCGGGAAGCGTGGCGCTTTCTCATAGCTCACGCTGTAGGTATCTCAGTTCG
GTGTAGGTCGTTCGCTCCAAGCTGGGCTGTGTGCACGAACCCCCCGTTCAGCCCGACCGCTGCGCCTTAT
CCGGTAACTATCGTCTTGAGTCCAACCCGGTAAGACACGACTTATCGCCACTGGCAGCAGCCACTGGTAA
CAGGATTAGCAGAGCGAGGTATGTAGGCGGTGCTACAGAGTTCTTGAAGTGGTGGCCTAACTACGGCTAC
ACTAGAAGAACAGTATTTGGTATCTGCGCTCTGCTGAAGCCAGTTACCTTCGGAAAAAGAGTTGGTAGCT
CTTGATCCGGCAAACAAACCACCGCTGGTAGCGGTGGTTTTTTTGTTTGCAAGCAGCAGATTACGCGCAG
AAAAAAAGGATCTCAAGAAGATCCTTTGATCTTTTCTACGGGGTCTGACGCTCAGTGGAACGAAAACTCA
CGTTAAGGGATTTTGGTCATGAGATTATCAAAAAGGATCTTCACCTAGATCCTTTTAAATTAAAAATGAA
GTTTTAAATCAATCTAAAGTATATATGAGTAAACTTGGTCTGACAGTTACCAATGCTTAATCAGTGAGGC
ACCTATCTCAGCGATCTGTCTATTTCGTTCATCCATAGTTGCCTGACTCCCCGTCGTGTAGATAACTACG
ATACGGGAGGGCTTACCATCTGGCCCCAGTGCTGCAATGATACCGCGAGACCCACGCTCACCGGCTCCAG
ATTTATCAGCAATAAACCAGCCAGCCGGAAGGGCCGAGCGCAGAAGTGGTCCTGCAACTTTATCCGCCTC
CATCCAGTCTATTAATTGTTGCCGGGAAGCTAGAGTAAGTAGTTCGCCAGTTAATAGTTTGCGCAACGTT
GTTGCCATTGCTACAGGCATCGTGGTGTCACGCTCGTCGTTTGGTATGGCTTCATTCAGCTCCGGTTCCC
AACGATCAAGGCGAGTTACATGATCCCCCATGTTGTGCAAAAAAGCGGTTAGCTCCTTCGGTCCTCCGAT
CGTTGTCAGAAGTAAGTTGGCCGCAGTGTTATCACTCATGGTTATGGCAGCACTGCATAATTCTCTTACT
GTCATGCCATCCGTAAGATGCTTTTCTGTGACTGGTGAGTACTCAACCAAGTCATTCTGAGAATAGTGTA
TGCGGCGACCGAGTTGCTCTTGCCCGGCGTCAATACGGGATAATACCGCGCCACATAGCAGAACTTTAAA
AGTGCTCATCATTGGAAAACGTTCTTCGGGGCGAAAACTCTCAAGGATCTTACCGCTGTTGAGATCCAGT
TCGATGTAACCCACTCGTGCACCCAACTGATCTTCAGCATCTTTTACTTTCACCAGCGTTTCTGGGTGAG
CAAAAACAGGAAGGCAAAATGCCGCAAAAAAGGGAATAAGGGCGACACGGAAATGTTGAATACTCATACT
CTTCCTTTTTCAATATTATTGAAGCATTTATCAGGGTTATTGTCTCATGAGCGGATACATATTTGAATGT
ATTTAGAAAAATAAACAAATAGGGGTTCCGCGCACATTTCCCCGAAAAGTGCCACCTGAC
Features (pLannotate 1.2.2; 24 found; start..end, strand, type, name):
     31..83      -  misc_feature   bom (fragment): basis of mobility region from pBR322
    238..617     +  enhancer       CMV enhancer: human cytomegalovirus immediate early enhancer
    618..817     +  promoter       CMV promoter: human cytomegalovirus (CMV) immediate early promoter
    835..1015    +  LTR            5' LTR (truncated): truncated 5' long terminal repeat (LTR) from HIV-1
   1062..1187    +  misc_feature   HIV-1 Ψ: packaging signal of human immunodeficiency virus type 1
   1171..1509    +  CDS            HIV-1 gag (fragment): gag protein from human immunodeficiency virus 1; gag
   1686..1919    +  misc_feature   RRE: The Rev response element (RRE) of HIV-1 allows for Rev-dependent mRNA export from the nucleus to the cytoplasm.
   2296..2396    +  CDS            Rev (fragment): human immunodeficiency virus 1 (HIV-1) Rev protein; rev; enhances nuclear export of unspliced and incompletely spliced viral mRNAs
   2446..2563    +  misc_feature   cPPT/CTS: central polypurine tract and central termination sequence of HIV-1
   2622..2935    +  promoter       U6 promoter: RNA polymerase III promoter for mouse U6 snRNA (Das et al., 1988)
   2990..3015    -  misc_feature   MCS (fragment): pBluescript multiple cloning site
   3050..3083    +  protein_bind   loxP: Cre-mediated recombination occurs in the 8-bp core sequence (GCATACAT). Cre recombinase
   3199..3502    +  enhancer       CMV enhancer: human cytomegalovirus immediate early enhancer
   3503..3706    +  promoter       CMV promoter: human cytomegalovirus (CMV) immediate early promoter
   3751..4467    +  CDS            EGFP: EGFP is a basic (constitutively fluorescent) green fluorescent protein published in 1996, derived from Aequorea victoria. It is reported to be a rapidly-maturing weak dimer with moderate acid sensitivity.
   4490..4523    +  protein_bind   loxP: Cre-mediated recombination occurs in the 8-bp core sequence (GCATACAT). Cre recombinase
   4556..4579    +  misc_feature   MCS (fragment): pBluescript multiple cloning site
   4579..5167    +  misc_feature   WPRE: woodchuck hepatitis virus posttranscriptional regulatory element
   5168..5187    +  misc_feature   MCS (fragment): pBluescript multiple cloning site
   5189..5689    +  CDS            nef (fragment): NEF_HV1LA - Experimental evidence at protein level: Swiss-Prot protein existence level 1. Extracellular Nef protein targets CD4(+) T-lymphocytes for apoptosis by interacting with CXCR4 surface receptors. From Human immunodeficiency virus type 1 group M subtype B (isolate Lai) (HIV-1).
   5696..5876    +  LTR            5' LTR (truncated): truncated 5' long terminal repeat (LTR) from HIV-1
   5938..6526    -  rep_origin     ori: high-copy-number ColE1/pMB1/pBR322/pUC origin of replication
   6697..7557    -  CDS            AmpR: β-lactamase; bla; confers resistance to ampicillin, carbenicillin, and related antibiotics
   7558..7662    -  promoter       AmpR promoter: bla
