[The description below was written by a language model from this plasmid's Addgene catalogue record and pLannotate feature annotations shown in this document.]
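Description:
LL - hOCT4i -2 is an HIV-1-based lentiviral RNA interference vector built on the pLL3.7 (LentiLox) backbone, carrying a short hairpin cassette directed against human OCT4 (POU5F1). It is propagated in E. coli as a high-copy plasmid through a ColE1/pUC-type origin and selected with ampicillin via the β-lactamase gene. The annotated sequence is about 7.7 kb, consistent with the stated backbone plus a 55 bp insert.

The viral portion begins with a CMV enhancer/promoter fused to a truncated 5' LTR, which drives production of the genomic RNA in packaging cells, followed by the Ψ packaging signal with a gag fragment, the Rev response element for Rev-dependent nuclear export, and the cPPT/CTS, which aids nuclear import of the reverse-transcribed genome. A mouse U6 RNA polymerase III promoter sits downstream. The OCT4 hairpin oligonucleotide was cloned immediately after it between HpaI (destroyed) and XhoI, although the feature table does not annotate the hairpin itself. The depositor notes that the hairpin targets a 21-nucleotide stretch of the human OCT4 mRNA. Next comes a second CMV enhancer/promoter driving EGFP, which marks transduced cells. This reporter cassette is flanked by two loxP sites in the same orientation, so Cre recombinase can excise it. A WPRE enhances transcript stability and expression, and the unit ends with a nef fragment and a truncated LTR element at the 3' end.

Because it supplies no viral structural or enzymatic genes, the plasmid serves as a transfer vector and needs separate packaging and envelope functions to make particles. It was deposited with work on efficient RNAi in human embryonic stem cells, where it is used to knock down OCT4 while tracking transduced cells by green fluorescence.
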