Addgene plasmid #12197: LL - hOCT4i -2
Depositing lab: George Daley. Depositing organization: Boston Children's Hospital. Publication: High-efficiency RNA interference in human embryonic stem cells. Zaehres H, Lensch MW, Daheron L, Stewart SA, Itskovitz-Eldor J, Daley GQ. Stem Cells. 2005 Mar . 23(3):299-305. 10.1634/stemcells.2004-0252 PubMed 15749924.
Backbone
  Vector backbone: pLL3.7
  Backbone size w/o insert (bp): 7650
  Vector type: Mammalian Expression, Lentiviral, RNAi, Cre/Lox
Growth in bacteria
  Bacterial resistance: Ampicillin, 100 μg/mL
  Growth temperature: 37°C
  Growth strain: DH5alpha
  Copy number: High Copy
Gene/Insert
  Gene/Insert name: OCT4 - RNAi (alt name: OCT4)
  Species: H. sapiens (human)
  Insert size (bp): 55
  Entrez Gene: POU5F1 (a.k.a. OCT3, OCT4, OCT4Borf1, OTF-3, OTF3, OTF4, Oct-3, Oct-4, Oct3/4)
  Cloning method: Restriction Enzyme; 5′ cloning site HpaI (destroyed during cloning); 3′ cloning site XhoI (not destroyed)
  Sequencing primers: 5′ mU6-F
Terms and licenses: Academic/Nonprofit Terms; Industry Terms: Not Available to Industry
Depositor comments: Target sequence: GGATGTGGTCCGAGTGTGGTT (NM_002701: bp 867-887)
How to cite: LL - hOCT4i -2 was a gift from George Daley (Addgene plasmid # 12197 ; http://n2t.net/addgene:12197 ; RRID:Addgene_12197)
