>Addgene plasmid #12197 | LL - hOCT4i -2 | addgene partial sequence | sequence record 18764 | mU6-F 5'-ATATCCCTTGGAGAAAAGCCTT-3'
TTGGATGTGGTCCGAGTGTGGTTCAAGAGACCACACTCGGACCACATCGTTTTTTCTCGAGGTCGACGGT
ATCGATAAGCTCGCTTCACGAGATTCCAGCAGGTCGAGGGACCTAATAACTTCGTATAGCATACATTATA
CGAAGTTATATTAAGGGTTCCAAGCTTAAGCGGCCGCGTGGATAACCGTATTACCGCCATGCATTAGTTA
TTAATAGTAATCAATTACGGGGTCATTAGTTCATAGCCCATATATGGAGTTCCGCGTTACATAACTTACG
GTAAATGGCCCGCCTGGCTGACCGCCCAACGACCCCCGCCCATTGACGTCAATAATGACGTATGTTCCCA
TAGTAACGCCAATAGGGACTTTCCATTGACGTCAATGGGTGGAGTATTTACGGTAAACTGCCCACTTGGC
AGTACATCAAGTGTATCATATGCCAAGTACGCCCCCTATTGACGTCAATGACGGTAAATGGCCCGCCTGG
CATTATGCCCAGTACATGACCTTATGGGACTTTCCTACTTGGCAGTACATCTACGTATTAGTCATCGCTA
TTACCATGGTGATGCGGTTTTGGCAGTACATCAATGGGCGTGGATAGCGGTTTGACTCACGGGGATTTCC
AAGTCTCCACCCCATTGACGTCAATGGGAGTTTGTTTTGGCACCAAAATCAACGGGACTTTCCAAAATGT
CGTAACAACTCCGCCCCATTGACGCAAATGGGCGGTAGGCGTGTACGGTGGGAGGTCTATATAAGCAGAG
CTGGTTTAGTGAACCGTCAGATCCGCTAGCGCTACCGGTCGCCACCATGGTGAGCAAGGGCGAGGAGCTG
TTCACCGGGGTGGTGCCCCATCCTGGTCGAGCTGGACGGCGACGTAAACGGCCACAAGTTCAGC
